Addgene plasmid #100363: pCMV_mEm_4GS_LF82_682
Purpose: Mammalian expression of E. coli LF82_682 CDS fused to mEmerald
Depositing lab: Alan Huett. Depositing organization: University of Nottingham. Publication: A multi-phenotypic imaging screen to identify bacterial effectors by exogenous expression in a HeLa cell line. Collins A, Huett A. Sci Data. 2018 May 15;5:180081. doi: 10.1038/sdata.2018.81. PubMed 29762554.
Backbone
  Vector backbone: pCMV
  Backbone size w/o insert (bp): 4502
  Vector type: Mammalian Expression
Growth in bacteria
  Bacterial resistance: Ampicillin, 100 μg/mL
  Growth temperature: 37°C
  Growth strain: XL1 Blue
  Copy number: High Copy
Gene/Insert
  Gene/Insert name: LF82_682
  Insert size (bp): 372
  Promoter: CMV
  Tag / fusion protein: mEmerald (N terminal on backbone)
  Cloning method: Ligation Independent Cloning
  Sequencing primers: 5′ ACTTCTGCTCTAAAAGCTGCGG; 3′ CACTGCATTCTAGTTGTGGTTTGTC
Terms and licenses: Academic/Nonprofit Terms; Industry Terms: Not Available to Industry
How to cite: pCMV_mEm_4GS_LF82_682 was a gift from Alan Huett (Addgene plasmid # 100363 ; http://n2t.net/addgene:100363 ; RRID:Addgene_100363)
