[The description below was written by a language model from this plasmid's Addgene catalogue record and pLannotate feature annotations shown in this document.]
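Description:
pCMV_mEm_4GS_LF82_682 is a mammalian expression plasmid built on a pCMV backbone that produces the E. coli LF82_682 coding sequence as a fusion to the green fluorescent protein mEmerald. It is maintained in E. coli through a high-copy ColE1/pUC-type origin and selected with ampicillin via the β-lactamase gene and its own promoter. The sequenced record is about 4.9 kb, consistent with a roughly 4.5 kb backbone plus a 372 bp insert. Short remnants of lacZα, lacI, rop, the bom region, a pUC polylinker and the lac promoter/operator are annotated. These are leftovers of the cloning-vector lineage rather than working parts of the expression unit.

The expression cassette runs from the human cytomegalovirus immediate early enhancer and promoter through a modified SV40 intron, which supplies splice donor and acceptor sites that generally improve mRNA processing and expression. It then continues into the mEmerald open reading frame and ends at an SV40 polyadenylation signal. mEmerald sits at the N terminus of the fusion and is supplied by the backbone. The "4GS" in the name suggests a glycine-serine linker between the tag and the bacterial protein, though the record does not describe it. The LF82_682 insert itself was not annotated in the feature table. It presumably lies in the unannotated interval between the end of mEmerald and the poly(A) signal, where it was introduced by ligation independent cloning.

No mammalian selection marker is annotated, which fits transient transfection use. The associated work is a multi-phenotypic imaging screen in which candidate bacterial effectors were expressed exogenously in HeLa cells. The fluorescent tag would let transfected cells and the localisation of the fusion protein be seen by microscopy.
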