Features (pLannotate 1.2.2; 16 found; start..end, strand, type, name):
     25..45      -  misc_feature   MCS (fragment): pUC18/19 multiple cloning site
     44..347     +  enhancer       CMV enhancer: human cytomegalovirus immediate early enhancer
    348..551     +  promoter       CMV promoter: human cytomegalovirus (CMV) immediate early promoter
    689..785     +  intron         SV40 intron: modified SV40 intron with splice donor and acceptor sites
    846..1562    +  CDS            mEmerald: mEmerald is a basic (constitutively fluorescent) green fluorescent protein published in 1998, derived from Aequorea victoria. It is reported to be a very rapidly-maturing monomer with moderate acid sensitivity.
   2030..2164    -  polyA_signal   SV40 poly(A) signal: SV40 polyadenylation signal
   2299..2315    -  protein_bind   lac operator: The lac repressor binds to the lac operator to inhibit transcription in E. coli. This inhibition can be relieved by adding lactose or isopropyl-β-D-thiogalactopyranoside (IPTG). lac repressor encoded by lacI
   2323..2353    -  promoter       lac promoter: promoter for the E. coli lac operon
   2368..2389    -  protein_bind   CAP binding site: CAP binding activates transcription in the presence of cAMP. E. coli catabolite activator protein
   2402..2494    -  CDS            lacI (fragment): lac repressor; lacI; The lac repressor binds to the lac operator to inhibit transcription in E. coli. This inhibition can be relieved by adding lactose or isopropyl-β-D-thiogalactopyranoside (IPTG).
   2677..3265    -  rep_origin     ori: high-copy-number ColE1/pMB1/pBR322/pUC origin of replication
   3436..4296    -  CDS            AmpR: β-lactamase; bla; confers resistance to ampicillin, carbenicillin, and related antibiotics
   4297..4401    -  promoter       AmpR promoter: bla
   4496..4531    +  CDS            rop (fragment): Rop protein, which maintains plasmids at low copy number; rop
   4633..4732    +  misc_feature   bom (fragment): basis of mobility region from pBR322
   4738..19      -  CDS            lacZα (fragment) (across the origin): LacZα fragment of β-galactosidase; lacZ fragment
>Addgene plasmid #100363 | pCMV_mEm_4GS_LF82_682 | addgene full sequence | sequence record 209598 | Addgene NGS Result
GTAAAACGACGGCCAGTGAGTTCGAGCTTGCATGCCTGCAGGTCGTTACATAACTTACGGTAAATGGCCC
GCCTGGCTGACCGCCCAACGACCCCCGCCCATTGACGTCAATAATGACGTATGTTCCCATAGTAACGCCA
ATAGGGACTTTCCATTGACGTCAATGGGTGGAGTATTTACGGTAAACTGCCCACTTGGCAGTACATCAAG
TGTATCATATGCCAAGTACGCCCCCTATTGACGTCAATGACGGTAAATGGCCCGCCTGGCATTATGCCCA
GTACATGACCTTATGGGACTTTCCTACTTGGCAGTACATCTACGTATTAGTCATCGCTATTACCATGGTG
ATGCGGTTTTGGCAGTACATCAATGGGCGTGGATAGCGGTTTGACTCACGGGGATTTCCAAGTCTCCACC
CCATTGACGTCAATGGGAGTTTGTTTTGGCACCAAAATCAACGGGACTTTCCAAAATGTCGTAACAACTC
CGCCCCATTGACGCAAATGGGCGGTAGGCGTGTACGGTGGGAGGTCTATATAAGCAGAGCTCGTTTAGTG
AACCGTCAGATCGCCTGGAGACGCCATCCACGCTGTTTTGACCTCCATAGAAGACACCGGGACCGATCCA
GCCTCCGGACTCTAGAGGATCCGGTACTAGAGGAACTGAAAAACCAGAAAGTTAACTGGTAAGTTTAGTC
TTTTTGTCTTTTATTTCAGGTCCCGGATCCGGTGGTGGTGCAAATCAAAGAACTGCTCCTCAGTGGATGT
TGCCTTTACTTCTAGGCCTGTACGGAAGTGTTACTTCTGCTCTAAAAGCTGCGGAATTGTACCCGCGGGC
CCACCATGGTGAGCAAGGGCGAGGAGCTGTTCACCGGGGTGGTGCCCATCCTGGTCGAGCTGGACGGCGA
CGTAAACGGCCACAAGTTCAGCGTGTCCGGCGAGGGCGAGGGCGATGCCACCTACGGCAAGCTGACCCTG
AAGTTCATCTGCACCACCGGCAAGCTGCCCGTGCCCTGGCCCACCCTCGTGACCACCTTGACCTACGGCG
TGCAGTGCTTCGCCCGCTACCCCGACCACATGAAGCAGCACGACTTCTTCAAGTCCGCCATGCCCGAAGG
CTACGTCCAGGAGCGCACCATCTTCTTCAAGGACGACGGCAACTACAAGACCCGCGCCGAGGTGAAGTTC
GAGGGCGACACCCTGGTGAACCGCATCGAGCTGAAGGGCATCGACTTCAAGGAGGACGGCAACATCCTGG
GGCACAAGCTGGAGTACAACTACAACAGCCACAAGGTCTATATCACCGCCGACAAGCAGAAGAACGGCAT
CAAGGTGAACTTCAAGACCCGCCACAACATCGAGGACGGCAGCGTGCAGCTCGCCGACCACTACCAGCAG
AACACCCCCATCGGCGACGGCCCCGTGCTGCTGCCCGACAACCACTACCTGAGCACCCAGTCCAAGCTGA
GCAAAGACCCCAACGAGAAGCGCGATCACATGGTCCTGCTGGAGTTCGTGACCGCCGCCGGGATCACTCT
CGGCATGGACGAGCTGTACAAGCGAATTGGTGGAGGGGGCGGTTCCGGTGGCGGAGGTTCCCGAATTCGT
CGACGGAGATCTGATATGTTTTGTTCTGCATTATCTTCTCTGCGTTTTTCTTTTCGTCTCTGGTGTGCGC
GGGTTCTGGCCGTTGCCCTGACCGGAATTTCGGCTGCCCGGGCGGGTTTGCCCACCGTTGAAGGCCCGAA
AAGCAGCACCGACAGCTCTTTCTACGGTCAGATCTCGGGATACCTCAATGACGGTGTTGTGCTGGGCGGA
TTAATTCTTGCGGCAGTTGCCATGCTGGCCGTCGGTAACGCCATTATTGCCACCTTTGCCGAAGTTCGTG
ACGGGAAATCAACCTGGGCTAAATTCGGGATGCTTTGCGTTGTGGGGGTGATCCTGATCGTCGTAGTTAT
CTGGCTGGCGTCTAAGGCCGCAACGGTTCTGCTCTGAATCGGTACCCTCGAGAAGCTTGCGGCCGCGGGG
ATCCAGACATGATAAGATACATTGATGAGTTTGGACAAACCACAACTAGAATGCAGTGAAAAAAATGCTT
TATTTGTGAAATTTGTGATGCTATTGCTTTATTTGTAACCATTATAAGCTGCAATAAACAAGTTAACAAC
AACAATTGCATTCATTTTATGTTTCAGGTTCAGGGGGAGGTGTGGGAGGTTTTTTCGGATCCTCTAGAGT
CGATCTGCAGGCATGCTAGCTTGGCGTAATCATGGTCATAGCTGTTTCCTGTGTGAAATTGTTATCCGCT
CACAATTCCACACAACATACGAGCCGGAAGCATAAAGTGTAAAGCCTGGGGTGCCTAATGAGTGAGCTAA
CTCACATTAATTGCGTTGCGCTCACTGCCCGCTTTCCAGTCGGGAAACCTGTCGTGCCAGCTGCATTAAT
GAATCGGCCAACGCGCGGGGAGAGGCGGTTTGCGTATTGGGCGCTCTTCCGCTTCCTCGCTCACTGACTC
GCTGCGCTCGGTCGTTCGGCTGCGGCGAGCGGTATCAGCTCACTCAAAGGCGGTAATACGGTTATCCACA
GAATCAGGGGATAACGCAGGAAAGAACATGTGAGCAAAAGGCCAGCAAAAGGCCAGGAACCGTAAAAAGG
CCGCGTTGCTGGCGTTTTTCCATAGGCTCCGCCCCCCTGACGAGCATCACAAAAATCGACGCTCAAGTCA
GAGGTGGCGAAACCCGACAGGACTATAAAGATACCAGGCGTTTCCCCCTGGAAGCTCCCTCGTGCGCTCT
CCTGTTCCGACCCTGCCGCTTACCGGATACCTGTCCGCCTTTCTCCCTTCGGGAAGCGTGGCGCTTTCTC
ATAGCTCACGCTGTAGGTATCTCAGTTCGGTGTAGGTCGTTCGCTCCAAGCTGGGCTGTGTGCACGAACC
CCCCGTTCAGCCCGACCGCTGCGCCTTATCCGGTAACTATCGTCTTGAGTCCAACCCGGTAAGACACGAC
TTATCGCCACTGGCAGCAGCCACTGGTAACAGGATTAGCAGAGCGAGGTATGTAGGCGGTGCTACAGAGT
TCTTGAAGTGGTGGCCTAACTACGGCTACACTAGAAGAACAGTATTTGGTATCTGCGCTCTGCTGAAGCC
AGTTACCTTCGGAAAAAGAGTTGGTAGCTCTTGATCCGGCAAACAAACCACCGCTGGTAGCGGTGGTTTT
TTTGTTTGCAAGCAGCAGATTACGCGCAGAAAAAAAGGATCTCAAGAAGATCCTTTGATCTTTTCTACGG
GGTCTGACGCTCAGTGGAACGAAAACTCACGTTAAGGGATTTTGGTCATGAGATTATCAAAAAGGATCTT
CACCTAGATCCTTTTAAATTAAAAATGAAGTTTTAAATCAATCTAAAGTATATATGAGTAAACTTGGTCT
GACAGTTACCAATGCTTAATCAGTGAGGCACCTATCTCAGCGATCTGTCTATTTCGTTCATCCATAGTTG
CCTGACTCCCCGTCGTGTAGATAACTACGATACGGGAGGGCTTACCATCTGGCCCCAGTGCTGCAATGAT
ACCGCGAGACCCACGCTCACCGGCTCCAGATTTATCAGCAATAAACCAGCCAGCCGGAAGGGCCGAGCGC
AGAAGTGGTCCTGCAACTTTATCCGCCTCCATCCAGTCTATTAATTGTTGCCGGGAAGCTAGAGTAAGTA
GTTCGCCAGTTAATAGTTTGCGCAACGTTGTTGCCATTGCTACAGGCATCGTGGTGTCACGCTCGTCGTT
TGGTATGGCTTCATTCAGCTCCGGTTCCCAACGATCAAGGCGAGTTACATGATCCCCCATGTTGTGCAAA
AAAGCGGTTAGCTCCTTCGGTCCTCCGATCGTTGTCAGAAGTAAGTTGGCCGCAGTGTTATCACTCATGG
TTATGGCAGCACTGCATAATTCTCTTACTGTCATGCCATCCGTAAGATGCTTTTCTGTGACTGGTGAGTA
CTCAACCAAGTCATTCTGAGAATAGTGTATGCGGCGACCGAGTTGCTCTTGCCCGGCGTCAATACGGGAT
AATACCGCGCCACATAGCAGAACTTTAAAAGTGCTCATCATTGGAAAACGTTCTTCGGGGCGAAAACTCT
CAAGGATCTTACCGCTGTTGAGATCCAGTTCGATGTAACCCACTCGTGCACCCAACTGATCTTCAGCATC
TTTTACTTTCACCAGCGTTTCTGGGTGAGCAAAAACAGGAAGGCAAAATGCCGCAAAAAAGGGAATAAGG
GCGACACGGAAATGTTGAATACTCATACTCTTCCTTTTTCAATATTATTGAAGCATTTATCAGGGTTATT
GTCTCATGAGCGGATACATATTTGAATGTATTTAGAAAAATAAACAAATAGGGGTTCCGCGCACATTTCC
CCGAAAAGTGCCACCTGACGTCTAAGAAACCATTATTATCATGACATTAACCTATAAAAATAGGCGTATC
ACGAGGCCCTTTCGTCTCGCGCGTTTCGGTGATGACGGTGAAAACCTCTGACACATGCAGCTCCCGGAGA
CGGTCACAGCTTGTCTGTAAGCGGATGCCGGGAGCAGACAAGCCCGTCAGGGCGCGTCAGCGGGTGTTGG
CGGGTGTCGGGGCTGGCTTAACTATGCGGCATCAGAGCAGATTGTACTGAGAGTGCACCATATGCGGTGT
GAAATACCGCACAGATGCGTAAGGAGAAAATACCGCATCAGGCGCCATTCGCCATTCAGGCTGCGCAACT
GTTGGGAAGGGCGATCGGTGCGGGCCTCTTCGCTATTACGCCAGCTGGCGAAAGGGGGATGTGCTGCAAG
GCGATTAAGTTGGGTAACGCCAGGGTTTTCCCAGTCACGACGTT
