>Addgene plasmid #100363 | pCMV_mEm_4GS_LF82_682 | depositor partial sequence | sequence record 183688 | Sequence across LF82 gene insert region
TGGAGGGGGCGGTTCCGGTGGCGGAGGTTCCCGAATTCGTCGACGGAGATCTGATATGTTTTGTTCTGCA
TTATCTTCTCTGCGTTTTTCTTTTCGTCTCTGGTGTGCGCGGGTTCTGGCCGTTGCCCTGACCGGAATTT
CGGCTGCCCGGGCGGGTTTGCCCACCGTTGAAGGCCCGAAAAGCAGCACCGACAGCTCTTTCTACGGTCA
GATCTCGGGATACCTCAATGACGGTGTTGTGCTGGGCGGATTAATTCTTGCGGCAGTTGCCATGCTGGCC
GTCGGTAACGCCATTATTGCCACCTTTGCCGAAGTTCGTGACGGGAAATCAACCTGGGCTAAATTCGGGA
TGCTTTGCGTTGTGGGGGTGATCCTGATCGTCGTAGTTATCTGGCTGGCGTCTAAGGCCGCAACGGTTCT
GCTCTGAATCGGTACCCTCGAGAAGCTTGCGGCCGCGGGGATCCAGACATGATAAGATACATTGATGAGT
TTGGACAAACCACAACTAGAATGCAGTGAAAAAAATGCTTTATTTGTGAAATTTGTGATGCTATTGCTTT
ATTTGTAACCATTATAAGCTGCAATAAACAAGTTAACAACAACAATTGCATTCATTTTATGTTTCAGGTT
CAGGGGGAGGTGTGGGAGGTTTTTTCGGATCCTCTAGAGTCGATCTGCAGGCATGCTAGCTTGGCGTAAT
CATGGTCATAGCTGTTTCCTGTGTGAAATTGTTATCCGCTCACAATTCCACACAACATACGAGCCGGAAA
GCATAAAAGTGTAAAGCCTGGGGTGCCTAATGAGTGAGCTAACTCACATTAATTGCGTTGCGCTCACTGC
CCGCTTTCCAGTCGGGAAACCTGTCGTGCCAGCTGCATTAATGAATCGGGCCAACGCGCGGGGAGAGGCG
GGTTTGCGTATTGGGCGCTCTTCCGCTTCCTCGCTCACTGACTCGCTGCGCTCGGGTCGTTCGGCTGCGG
CG
